Addgene plasmid #192831: pLN-AIDA-Tyr1
Purpose: IPTG inducible AIDA-Tyrosinase expression
Depositing lab: André Studart. Depositing organization: ETH Zurich (Swiss Federal Institute of Technology). Publication: Complex Living Materials made by Light-based Printing of Genetically Programmed Bacteria. Binelli MR, Kan A, Rozas LEA, Pisaturo G, Prakash N, Studart AR. Adv Mater. 2022 Nov 29:e2207483. doi: 10.1002/adma.202207483. PubMed 36444840.
Backbone
  Vector backbone: pLN4
  Backbone manufacturer: Anton Kan
  Backbone size w/o insert (bp): 5198
  Total vector size (bp): 7841
  Vector type: Bacterial Expression
Growth in bacteria
  Bacterial resistance: Kanamycin, 50 μg/mL
  Growth temperature: 37°C
  Growth strain: DH5alpha
  Copy number: Low Copy
Gene/Insert
  Gene/Insert name: AIDA-Tyr1 (alt name: AIDA fused to Tyrosinase 1)
  Species: Synthetic; Bacillus megaterium
  Insert size (bp): 2649
  Promoter: pL-lac
  Cloning method: Gibson Cloning
  Sequencing primers: 5′ GGTGAACGCTCTCTACTAGAGTCAC; 3′ GCCTCTTTTCTGGAATTTGGTACCGAG
Resource information
  A portion of this plasmid was derived from a plasmid made by: The AIDA gene was originally obtained from pAIDA (Addgene plasmid #79180)
Terms and licenses: Academic/Nonprofit Terms; Industry Terms: Not Available to Industry
How to cite: pLN-AIDA-Tyr1 was a gift from André Studart (Addgene plasmid # 192831 ; http://n2t.net/addgene:192831 ; RRID:Addgene_192831)
