[The description below was written by a language model from this plasmid's Addgene catalogue record and pLannotate feature annotations shown in this document.]
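Description:
pLN-AIDA-Tyr1 is a low-copy bacterial expression plasmid built on the pLN4 backbone for IPTG-inducible production of a tyrosinase fused to the AIDA autotransporter in E. coli. It replicates from the pSC101 origin with its required Rep101 (RepA) protein, and is selected with kanamycin through a KanR aminoglycoside phosphotransferase gene. The catalogue lists a total size of 7,841 bp, whereas the sequenced record used for annotation is 7,814 nt, a small discrepancy the record does not explain.

The plasmid carries its own lacI gene under the lacI promoter, followed by rrnB T1 and T7Te terminators that insulate it from the downstream expression unit. That unit is driven by the pL-lac promoter, seen in the annotation as two lac operators, so transcription is repressed by LacI and relieved by IPTG. A satellite tobacco ringspot virus hammerhead ribozyme sits between the promoter and the coding region; such elements are generally used to cleave off the variable 5′ leader and make expression less context dependent. The open reading frame begins with a short N-terminal aidA-I fragment and a 6xHis tag. An unannotated stretch follows, which by position presumably holds the Bacillus megaterium tyrosinase (Tyr1), then a TEV protease site and the large C-terminal aidA-I portion. This layout matches AIDA-based surface display, in which the N-terminal portion directs export and the C-terminal portion carries the passenger to the outer membrane. Numerous terminators flank the modules. The AIDA sequence derives from pAIDA, and the associated publication concerns light-based printing of genetically programmed bacteria into living materials.
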