Features (pLannotate 1.2.2; 20 found; start..end, strand, type, name):
    108..178     +  promoter       lacI promoter (fragment): lacI
    191..1271    +  CDS            lacI (fragment): lac repressor; lacI; The lac repressor binds to the lac operator to inhibit transcription in E. coli. This inhibition can be relieved by adding lactose or isopropyl-β-D-thiogalactopyranoside (IPTG).
   1293..1364    +  terminator     rrnB T1 terminator: transcription terminator T1 from the E. coli rrnB gene
   1380..1407    +  terminator     T7Te terminator: phage T7 early transcription terminator
   1428..1444    +  protein_bind   lac operator: The lac repressor binds to the lac operator to inhibit transcription in E. coli. This inhibition can be relieved by adding lactose or isopropyl-β-D-thiogalactopyranoside (IPTG). lac repressor encoded by lacI
   1451..1467    +  protein_bind   lac operator: The lac repressor binds to the lac operator to inhibit transcription in E. coli. This inhibition can be relieved by adding lactose or isopropyl-β-D-thiogalactopyranoside (IPTG). lac repressor encoded by lacI
   1483..1532    +  misc_RNA       sTRSV HHRz: hammerhead ribozyme from the tobacco ringspot virus satellite RNA (Khvorova et al., 2003)
   1582..1734    +  CDS            aidA-I (fragment): AIDA_ECOLX - Experimental evidence at protein level: Swiss-Prot protein existence level 1. Potent bacterial adhesin that mediates bacterial attachment to a broad variety of human and other mammalian cells. AIDA possesses additional virulence properties, as it is capable of mediating bacterial autoaggregation via intercellular self-recognition and it is a highly efficient initiator of biofilm formation. From Escherichia coli.
   1735..1752    +  CDS            6xHis: 6xHis affinity tag
   2677..2695    +  CDS            TEV site (fragment): tobacco etch virus (TEV) protease recognition and cleavage site
   2734..4224    +  CDS            aidA-I (fragment): AIDA_ECOLX - Experimental evidence at protein level: Swiss-Prot protein existence level 1. Potent bacterial adhesin that mediates bacterial attachment to a broad variety of human and other mammalian cells. AIDA possesses additional virulence properties, as it is capable of mediating bacterial autoaggregation via intercellular self-recognition and it is a highly efficient initiator of biofilm formation. From Escherichia coli.
   4326..4368    -  terminator     bacterial terminator: putative bacterial transcription terminator
   4475..4506    +  terminator     tonB terminator: bidirectional E. coli tonB-P14 transcription terminator
   4553..4593    -  terminator     bacterial terminator (fragment): putative bacterial transcription terminator
   4605..5420    -  CDS            KanR: aminoglycoside phosphotransferase confers resistance to kanamycin in bacteria or G418 (Geneticin®) in eukaryotes
   5778..6728    -  CDS            Rep101: RepA protein needed for replication with the pSC101 origin; rep101
   6776..6998    -  rep_origin     pSC101 ori: low-copy replication origin that requires the Rep101 protein
   7490..7584    -  terminator     lambda t0 terminator: transcription terminator from phage lambda
   7621..7680    +  terminator     his operon terminator: This putative transcriptin terminator from the E. coli his operon has a 2-bp deletion introduced during synthesis. Its efficiency has not been determined.
   7740..7769    -  terminator     T3Te terminator: phage T3 early transcription terminator
>Addgene plasmid #192831 | pLN-AIDA-Tyr1 | addgene full sequence | sequence record 384049 | Addgene NGS Result
CATTACTCGCATCCATTCTCAGGCTGTCTCGTCTCGTCTCGCTGGGAGTTCGTAGACGGAAACAAACGCA
GAATCCAAGCCGGAATTCGGACCCACAAGGCGGCGCGCCATCGAATGGCGCAAAACCTTTCGCGGTATGG
CATGATAGCGCCCGGAAGAGAGTCGCTTCAAGGTGGTGCATATGGTGAATGTGAAACCAGTAACGTTATA
CGATGTCGCAGAGTATGCCGGTGTCTCTTATCAGACCGTTTCTCGCGTGGTGAACCAGGCCAGCCACGTT
TCTGCGAAAACGCGGGAAAAAGTGGAAGCGGCGATGGCGGAGCTGAATTACATTCCCAACCGCGTGGCAC
AACAACTGGCGGGCAAACAGTCGTTGCTGATTGGCGTTGCCACCTCCAGTCTGGCCCTGCACGCGCCGTC
GCAAATTGTCGCGGCGATTAAATCTCGCGCCGATCAACTGGGTGCCAGCGTGGTGGTGTCGATGGTAGAA
CGAAGCGGCGTCGAAGCCTGTAAAGCGGCGGTGCACAATCTTCTCGCGCAACGCGTCAGTGGGCTGATCA
TTAACTATCCGCTGGATGACCAGGATGCCATTGCTGTGGAAGCTGCCTGCACTAATGTTCCGGCGTTATT
TCTTGATGTCTCTGACCAGACACCCATCAACAGTATTATTTTCTCCCATGAAGACGGTACGCGACTGGGC
GTGGAGCATCTGGTCGCATTGGGTCACCAGCAAATCGCGCTGTTAGCGGGCCCATTAAGTTCTGTCTCGG
CGCGTCTGCGTCTGGCTGGCTGGCATAAATATCTCACTCGCAATCAAATTCAGCCGATAGCGGAACGGGA
AGGCGACTGGAGTGCCATGTCCGGTTTTCAACAAACCATGCAAATGCTGAATGAGGGCATCGTTCCCACT
GCGATGCTGGTTGCCAACGATCAGATGGCGCTGGGCGCAATGCGCGCCATTACCGAGTCCGGGCTGCGCG
TTGGTGCGGATATCTCGGTAGTGGGATACGACGATACCGAAGACAGCTCATGTTATATCCCGCCGTTAAC
CACCATCAAACAGGATTTTCGCCTGCTGGGGCAAACCAGCGTGGACCGCTTGCTGCAACTCTCTCAGGGC
CAGGCGGTGAAGGGCAATCAGCTGTTGCCCGTCTCACTGGTGAAAAGAAAAACCACCCTGGCGCCCAATA
CGCAAACCGCCTCTCCCCGCGCGTTGGCCGATTCATTAATGCAGCTGGCACGACAGGTTTCCCGACTGGA
AAGCGGGCAGTAATAATACTAGAGCCAGGCATCAAATAAAACGAAAGGCTCAGTCGAAAGACTGGGCCTT
TCGTTTTATCTGTTGTTTGTCGGTGAACGCTCTCTACTAGAGTCACACTGGCTCACCTTCGGGTGGGCCT
TTCTGCGTTTATATACTAGTAGCGGAATTGTGAGCGGATAACAATTGACATTGTGAGCGGATAACAAGAT
ACTGAGCACAAGCTGTCACCGGATGTGCTTTCCGGTCTGATGAGTCCGTGAGGACGAAACAGCCTCTACA
AATAATTTTGTTTAATGGTAGCGACAGCCGAGAAATACTCGATGAATAAGGCCTACAGTATCATTTGGAG
CCACTCCAGACAGGCCTGGATTGTGGCCTCAGAGTTAGCCAGAGGACATGGTTTTGTCCTTGCAAAAAAT
ACACTGCTGGTATTGGCGGTTGTTTCCACAATCGGAAATGCATTTGCAGTCGACCACCATCACCATCACC
ATCTGGAAGCGCTGTTCCAGGGTCCGGGTACCGGTAATAAATATCGCGTTCGTAAAAATGTGTTGCATCT
GACCGACACCGAAAAACGCGATTTCGTGCGTACCGTTCTGATTCTCAAAGAGAAAGGTATCTACGACCGC
TATATCGCCTGGCATGGCGCAGCGGGTAAATTTCATACTCCTCCTGGCAGCGATCGCAACGCCGCGCATA
TGAGCAGCGCCTTCCTGCCGTGGCACCGCGAATATCTGCTGCGTTTTGAACGCGATCTGCAAAGCATCAA
CCCAGAAGTGACCCTGCCGTACTGGGAGTGGGAAACCGATGCGCAAATGCAGGATCCGAGTCAGTCGCAG
ATCTGGTCGGCGGACTTTATGGGCGGCAACGGTAACCCGATCAAAGATTTTATTGTCGATACCGGTCCGT
TCGCCGCAGGCCGCTGGACCACCATTGATGAACAGGGCAATCCGAGCGGCGGCCTGAAGCGCAATTTTGG
CGCCACCAAAGAAGCGCCGACGCTGCCGACCCGAGATGACGTGCTGAACGCGCTGAAAATTACCCAGTAT
GACACGCCGCCGTGGGATATGACCAGCCAGAATAGCTTTCGTAACCAACTGGAAGGTTTTATCAATGGCC
CGCAGCTGCACAACCGCGTGCATCGTTGGGTTGGTGGTCAAATGGGCGTAGTCCCAACTGCGCCGAACGA
TCCAGTATTTTTCCTGCATCACGCCAACGTGGATCGAATCTGGGCGGTCTGGCAGATTATTCACAGGAAT
CAGAATTATCAGCCAATGAAAAACGGTCCGTTCGGTCAGAACTTCCGCGACCCGATGTATCCGTGGAACA
CCACCCCAGAAGATGTTATGAACCATCGCAAACTGGGCTATGTCTACGATATCGAACTGCGCAAAAGCAA
ACGTTCCAGCGAGCTCGAAAACCTGTACTTCCAGGGTGAACAGAAACTGATTAGCGAAGAAGATCTGTCT
AGAGTGAATAACAATGGAAGCATTGTCATTAATAACAGCATTATAAACGGGAATATTACGAATGATGCTG
ACTTAAGTTTTGGTACAGCAAAGCTGCTCTCTGCTACAGTGAATGGTAGTCTTGTTAATAACAAAAATAT
CATTCTTAATCCTACAAAAGAAAGTGCGGCCGCTATAGGTAATACTCTTACCGTGTCAAATTATACTGGG
ACACCGGGAAGTGTTATTTCTCTTGGTGGTGTGCTTGAAGGAGATAATTCACTTACGGACCGTCTGGTGG
TGAAAGGTAATACCTCTGGTCAAAGTGACATCGTTTATGTCAATGAAGATGGCAGTGGTGGTCAGACGAG
AGATGGTATTAATATTATTTCTGTAGAGGGAAATTCTGATGCAGAATTCTCTCTGAAGAACCGCGTAGTT
GCCGGAGCTTATGATTACACACTGCAGAAAGGAAACGAGAGTGGGACAGATAATAAGGGATGGTATTTAA
CCAGTCATCTTCCCACATCTGATACCCGGCAATACAGACCGGAGAACGGAAGTTATGCTACCAATATGGC
ACTGGCTAACTCACTGTTCCTCATGGATTTGAATGAGCGTAAGCAATTCAGGGCCATGAGTGATAATACA
CAGCCTGAGTCTGCATCCGTGTGGATGAAGATCACTGGAGGAATAAGCTCTGGTAAGCTGAATGACGGGC
AAAATAAAACAACAACCAATCAGTTTATCAATCAGCTCGGGGGGGATATTTATAAATTCCATGCTGAACA
ACTGGGTGATTTTACCTTAGGGATTATGGGAGGATACGCGAATGCAAAAGGTAAAACGATAAATTACACG
AGCAACAAAGCTGCCAGAAACACACTGGATGGTTATTCTGTCGGGGTATACGGTACGTGGTATCAGAATG
GGGAAAATGCAACAGGGCTCTTTGCTGAAACTTGGATGCAATATAACTGGTTTAATGCATCAGTGAAAGG
TGACGGACTGGAAGAAGAAAAATATAATCTGAATGGTTTAACCGCTTCTGCAGGTGGGGGATATAACCTG
AATGTGCACACATGGACATCACCTGAAGGAATAACAGGTGAATTCTGGTTACAGCCTCATTTGCAGGCTG
TCTGGATGGGGGTTACACCGGATACACATCAGGAGGATAACGGAACGGTGGTGCAGGGAGCAGGGAAAAA
TAATATTCAGACAAAAGCAGGTATTCGTGCATCCTGGAAGGTGAAAAGCACCCTGGATAAGGATACCGGG
CGGAGGTTCCGTCCGTATATAGAGGCAAACTGGATCCATAACACTCATGAATTTGGTGTTAAAATGAGTG
ATGACAGCCAGTTGTTGTCAGGTAGCCGAAATCAGGGAGAGATAAAGACAGGTATTGAAGGGGTGATTAC
TCAAAACTTGTCAGTGAATGGCGGAGTCGCATATCAGGCAGGAGGTCACGGGAGCAATGCCATCTCCGGA
GCACTGGGGATAAAATACAGCTTCTGATAACTCGGTACCAAATTCCAGAAAAGAGGCCTCCCGAAAGGGG
GGCCTTTTTTCGTTTTGGTCCAAAAAAGCCCGCACCTGACAGTGCGGGCTTTTTTTTTCAGATAAAAAAA
ATCCTTAGCTTTCGCTAAGGATGATTTCTGCACTGAAGGTCCTCAATCGCACTGGAAACATCAAGGTCGC
CAGGATACATAGATTACCACAACTCCGAGCCCTTCCACCCGCCGGCGAGACCTGATTAGCAGAAAGTCAA
AAGCCTCCGACCGGAGGCTTTTGACTAAAACTTCCCTTGGGGTTATCATTGGGGCTCACTCAAAGGCGGT
AATCAGATAAAAAAAATCCTTAGCTTTCGCTAAGGATGATTTCTGCTAGTATTATTAGAAAAACTCATCG
AGCATCAAATGAAACTGCAATTTATTCATATCAGGATTATCAATACCATATTTTTGAAAAAGCCGTTTCT
GTAATGAAGGAGAAAACTCACCGAGGCAGTTCCAAAGAATGGCAAGGTCCTGGTAACGGTCTGCGATTCC
GACCCGTCCAACATCAATACAACCTATTAATTTCCCCTCGTCAAAAATAAGGTTATCAAGTGAGAAATCA
CCATGAGTGACGACTGAATCCGGTGAGAATGGCAAGAGCTTGTGCATTTCTTTCCAGACTTGTTCAACAG
GCCAGCCATTACGCTCGTCATCAAAATCACTCGCATCAACCAAACCGTTATTCATGCGTGATTGCGCCTG
AGCAAGACGAAATACACGATCGCTGTTAAAAGGACAATTACAAACAGGAATCGAATGTAACCGGCGCAGG
AACACGGCCAGCGCATCAACAATATTTTCACCTGAATCAGGATATTCTTCTAATACCTGGAAGGCTGTTT
TCCCAGGAATCGCGGTGGTGAGTAACCACGCATCATCAGGAGTACGGATAAAATGCTTGATGGTCGGGAG
AGGCATAAACTCCGTCAGCCAGTTGAGACGGACCATCTCATCTGTAACATCATTGGCAACGCTACCTTTG
CCATGTTTCAGAAACAACTCTGGCGCATCGGGCTTCCCATACAAGCGATAGATTGTCGCACCTGATTGCC
CGACATTATCGCGAGCCCATTTATACCCATATAAATCAGCGTCCATGTTGGAGTTTAAGCGCGGACGGGA
GCAAGACGTTTCCCGTTGAATATGGCTCATAACACCCCTTGTATTACTGTTTATGTAAGCAGACAGTTTT
ATTGTTCATGATGATATATTTTTATCTTGTGCAATGTAACATCAGAGATTTTGAGACACAACGTGGCTTT
GTTGAATAAATCGAACTTTTGCTGAGTTGAAGGATCAGCTCTAGTAGTTACATTGTCGATCTGTTCATGG
TGAACAGCTTTGAATGCACCAAAAACTCGTAAAAGCTCTGATGTATCTATCTTTTTTACACCGTTTTCAT
CTGTGCATATGGACAGTTTTCCCTTTGATATGTAACGGTGAACAGTTGTTCTACTTTTGTTTGTTAGTCT
TGATGCTTCACTGATAGATACAAGAGCCATAAGAACCTCAGATCCTTCCGTATTTAGCCAGTATGTTCTC
TAGTGTGGTTCGTTGTTTTTGCGTGAGCCATGAGAACGAACCATTGAGATCATACTTACTTTGCATGTCA
CTCAAAAATTTTGCCTCAAAACTGGTGAGCTGAATTTTTGCAGTTAAAGCATCGTGTAGTGTTTTTCTTA
GTCCGTTATGTAGGTAGGAATCTGATGTAATGGTTGTTGGTATTTTGTCACCATTCATTTTTATCTGGTT
GTTCTCAAGTTCGGTTACGAGATCCATTTGTCTATCTAGTTCAACTTGGAAAATCAACGTATCAGTCGGG
CGGCCTCGCTTATCAACCACCAATTTCATATTGCTGTAAGTGTTTAAATCTTTACTTATTGGTTTCAAAA
CCCATTGGTTAAGCCTTTTAAACTCATGGTAGTTATTTTCAAGCATTAACATGAACTTAAATTCATCAAG
GCTAATCTCTATATTTGCCTTGTGAGTTTTCTTTTGTGTTAGTTCTTTTAATAACCACTCATAAATCCTC
ATAGAGTATTTGTTTTCAAAAGACTTAACATGTTCCAGATTATATTTTATGAATTTTTTTAACTGGAAAA
GATAAGGCAATATCTCTTCACTAAAAACTAATTCTAATTTTTCGCTTGAGAACTTGGCATAGTTTGTCCA
CTGGAAAATCCCAAAGCCTTTAACCAAAGGATTCCTGATTTCCACAGTTCTCGTCATCAGCTCTCTGGTT
GCTTTAGCTAATACACCATAAGCATTTTCCCTACTGATGTTCATCATCTGAGCGTATTGGTTATAAGTGA
ACGATACCGTCCGTTCTTTCCTTGTAGGGTTTTCAATCGTGGGGTTGAGTAGTGCCACACAGCATAAAAT
TAGCTTGGTTTCATGCTCCGTTAAGTCATAGCGACTAATCGCTAGTTCATTTGCTTTGAAAACAACTAAT
TCAGACATACATCTCAATTGGTCTAGGTGATTTTAATCACTATACCAATTGAGATGGGCTAGTCAATGAT
AATTACTAGTCCTTTTCCCGGGAGATCTGGGTATCTGTAAATTCTGCTAGACCTTTGCTGGAAAACTTGT
AAATTCTGCTAGACCCTCTGTAAATTCCGCTAGACCTTTGTGTGTTTTTTTTGTTTATATTCAAGTGGTT
ATAATTTATAGAATAAAGAAAGAATAAAAAAAGATAAAAAGAATAGATCCCAGCCCTGTGTATAACTCAC
TACTTTAGTCAGTTCCCCAGTATTACAAAAGGATGTCGCAAACGCTGTTTGCTCCTCTACAAAACAGACC
TTAAAACCCTAAAGGCTTAAGTAGCACCCTCGCAAGCTCGGGCAAATCGCTGAATATTCCTTTTGTCTCC
GACCATCAGGCACCTGAGTCGCTGTCTTTTTCGTGACATTCAGTTCGCTGCGCTCACGGCTCTGGCAGTG
AATGGGGGTAAATGGCACTACAGGCGCCTTTTATGGATTCATGCAAGGAAACTACCCATAATACAAGAAA
AGCCCGTCACGGGCTTCTCATGGCGTTTTATGGCGGGTCTGCTATGTGGTGCTATCTGACTTTTTGCTGT
TCAGCAGTTCCTGCCCTCTGATTTTCCAGTCTGACCACTTCGGATTATCCCGTGACAGGTCATTCAGACT
GGCTAATGCACCCAGTAAGGCAGCGGTATCATCAACAGGCTTACCCGTCTTACTGTCCCTAGTGCTTGGA
TTCTCACCAATAAAAAACGCCCGGCGGCAACCGAGCGTTCTGAACAAATCCAGATGGAGTTCTGAGGTCA
TTACTGGATCTATCAACAGGAGTCCAAGCGAGCTCGTAAACTTGGTCTGACAGCTCTAGCTCCGGCAAAA
AAACGGGCAAGGTGTCACCACCCTGCCCTTTTTCTTTAAAACCGAAAAGATTACTTCGCGTTTGCCACCT
GACGTCTAAGAAAAGGAATATTCAGCAATTTGCCCGTGCCGAAGAAAGGCCCACCCGTGAAGGTGAGCCA
GTGAGTTGATTGCTACGTAATTAGTTAGTTAGCCCTTAGTGACG
